Addgene plasmid #76179: NTRK3 gRNA (BRDN0001145045)
Purpose: 3rd generation lentiviral gRNA plasmid targeting human NTRK3
Depositing lab: John Doench & David Root. Depositing organization: Broad Institute. Publication: Optimized sgRNA design to maximize activity and minimize off-target effects of CRISPR-Cas9. Doench JG, Fusi N, Sullender M, Hegde M, Vaimberg EW, Donovan KF, Smith I, Tothova Z, Wilen C, Orchard R, Virgin HW, Listgarten J, Root DE. Nat Biotechnol. 2016 Jan 18. doi: 10.1038/nbt.3437. PubMed 26780180.
Backbone
  Vector backbone: lentiGuide-Puro
  Backbone manufacturer: Zhang Lab (Addgene plasmid # 52963)
  Vector type: Mammalian Expression, Lentiviral, CRISPR
  Selectable markers: Puromycin
Growth in bacteria
  Bacterial resistance: Ampicillin, 100 μg/mL
  Growth temperature: 37°C
  Growth strain: DH5alpha
  Copy number: High Copy
Gene/Insert
  Gene/Insert name: NTRK3 (alt names: NTRK3; NM_001007156.2)
  gRNA/shRNA sequence: TCATGCCATCAACTTGACGC
  Species: H. sapiens (human)
  Entrez Gene: NTRK3 (a.k.a. GP145-TrkC, TRKC, gp145(trkC))
  Promoter: hU6
  Cloning method: Unknown
  Sequencing primers: 5′ U6-F; 3′ pS2-R
Terms and licenses: Academic/Nonprofit Terms; Industry Terms: Not Available to Industry
Depositor comments: The gRNA was designed to target the following Genbank reference sequence(s): NM_001007156.2,NM_001012338.2,NM_001243101.1,NM_002530.3. Note that this plasmid does NOT contain Cas9. It should be used in conjunction with lentiCas9-Blast (Addgene #52962) or otherwise with cell lines already expressing Cas9. Browse the full kinome gRNA library at http://www.addgene.org/pooled-library/broadgpp-human-kinome/ or visit http://www.broadinstitute.org/rnai/public/ for detailed protocols and information.
How to cite: NTRK3 gRNA (BRDN0001145045) was a gift from John Doench & David Root (Addgene plasmid # 76179 ; http://n2t.net/addgene:76179 ; RRID:Addgene_76179)
