[The description below was written by a language model from this plasmid's Addgene catalogue record and pLannotate feature annotations shown in this document.]
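Description:
NTRK3 gRNA (BRDN0001145045) is a third-generation lentiviral CRISPR guide plasmid built on the lentiGuide-Puro backbone. It delivers a single guide RNA against human NTRK3, the gene encoding the TrkC receptor tyrosine kinase. It is propagated in E. coli as a high-copy plasmid through a ColE1/pUC-type origin with ampicillin selection (AmpR). It also carries an f1 origin, an SV40 origin and remnants of a lac/T7/T3 cloning region that have no role in its function in mammalian cells.

The lentiviral transfer cassette starts with a chimeric RSV promoter fused to a truncated HIV-1 5' LTR, which makes genomic RNA production in packaging cells independent of Tat. This is followed by the Ψ packaging signal with a partial gag sequence, the Rev response element for nuclear export, and a cPPT/CTS element that aids nuclear import of the reverse-transcribed genome. Upstream of the cPPT/CTS, a human U6 RNA polymerase III promoter drives the NTRK3-specific spacer joined to the Streptococcus pyogenes Cas9 guide scaffold. Downstream of it, the EF-1α core promoter with its intron A expresses puromycin N-acetyltransferase, allowing puromycin selection of transduced cells. A WPRE enhances transcript expression, and the ΔU3 self-inactivating 3' LTR ends the provirus, with an SV40 polyadenylation signal after it.

The plasmid does not encode Cas9, so it must be paired with a separate Cas9 vector or used in cells that already express the nuclease. The guide was designed to cover several NTRK3 reference transcripts and belongs to a human kinome guide collection, which supports its use for NTRK3 knockout studies. The cloning method is not recorded.
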