Features (pLannotate 1.2.2; 29 found; start..end, strand, type, name):
     14..80      +  CDS            small t antigen (fragment): SV40 (simian virus 40) small t antigen
    106..317     +  promoter       EF-1α core promoter: core promoter for human elongation factor EF-1α
    318..1256    +  intron         EF-1α intron A: intron upstream of the start codon of human EF-1α
   1278..1877    +  CDS            PuroR (fragment): puromycin N-acetyltransferase; pac from Streptomyces; confers resistance to puromycin
   1893..2481    +  misc_feature   WPRE: woodchuck hepatitis virus posttranscriptional regulatory element
   2532..2551    +  misc_feature   cPPT/CTS (fragment): central polypurine tract and central termination sequence of HIV-1
   2553..2786    +  LTR            3' LTR (ΔU3): self-inactivating 3' long terminal repeat (LTR) from HIV-1
   2864..2985    +  polyA_signal   SV40 poly(A) signal: SV40 polyadenylation signal
   3025..3160    +  rep_origin     SV40 ori: SV40 origin of replication
   3181..3199    -  promoter       T7 promoter: promoter for bacteriophage T7 RNA polymerase
   3207..3362    +  CDS            lacZα (fragment): LacZα fragment of β-galactosidase; lacZ fragment
   3367..3795    +  rep_origin     f1 ori (sequence partly withheld): f1 bacteriophage origin of replication; arrow indicates direction of (+) strand synthesis
   3848..3952    +  promoter       AmpR promoter: bla
   3953..4813    +  CDS            AmpR: β-lactamase; bla; confers resistance to ampicillin, carbenicillin, and related antibiotics
   4984..5572    +  rep_origin     ori: high-copy-number ColE1/pMB1/pBR322/pUC origin of replication
   5755..5847    +  CDS            lacI (fragment): lac repressor; lacI; The lac repressor binds to the lac operator to inhibit transcription in E. coli. This inhibition can be relieved by adding lactose or isopropyl-β-D-thiogalactopyranoside (IPTG).
   5860..5881    +  protein_bind   CAP binding site: CAP binding activates transcription in the presence of cAMP. E. coli catabolite activator protein
   5896..5926    +  promoter       lac promoter: promoter for the E. coli lac operon
   5934..5950    +  protein_bind   lac operator: The lac repressor binds to the lac operator to inhibit transcription in E. coli. This inhibition can be relieved by adding lactose or isopropyl-β-D-thiogalactopyranoside (IPTG). lac repressor encoded by lacI
   5995..6013    +  promoter       T3 promoter: promoter for bacteriophage T3 RNA polymerase
   6041..6267    +  promoter       RSV promoter: Rous sarcoma virus enhancer/promoter
   6268..6448    +  LTR            5' LTR (truncated): truncated 5' long terminal repeat (LTR) from HIV-1
   6495..6620    +  misc_feature   HIV-1 Ψ: packaging signal of human immunodeficiency virus type 1
   6604..6967    +  CDS            HIV-1 gag (fragment): gag protein from human immunodeficiency virus 1; gag
   7113..7346    +  misc_feature   RRE: The Rev response element (RRE) of HIV-1 allows for Rev-dependent mRNA export from the nucleus to the cytoplasm.
   7723..7749    +  CDS            Rev (fragment): human immunodeficiency virus 1 (HIV-1) Rev protein; rev; enhances nuclear export of unspliced and incompletely spliced viral mRNAs
   7753..7993    +  promoter       U6 promoter: RNA polymerase III promoter for human U6 snRNA
   8023..8098    +  misc_RNA       gRNA scaffold: guide RNA scaffold for the Streptococcus pyogenes CRISPR/Cas9 system
   8154..8271    +  misc_feature   cPPT/CTS: central polypurine tract and central termination sequence of HIV-1
>Addgene plasmid #76179 | NTRK3 gRNA (BRDN0001145045) | addgene full sequence | sequence record 185338 | Addgene Assembled Sequence
CCCGGGTGCAAAGATGGATAAAGTTTTAAACAGAGAGGAATCTTTGCAGCTAATGGACCTTCTAGGTCTT
GAAAGGAGTGGGAATTGGCTCCGGTGCCCGTCAGTGGGCAGAGCGCACATCGCCCACAGTCCCCGAGAAG
TTGGGGGGAGGGGTCGGCAATTGATCCGGTGCCTAGAGAAGGTGGCGCGGGGTAAACTGGGAAAGTGATG
TCGTGTACTGGCTCCGCCTTTTTCCCGAGGGTGGGGGAGAACCGTATATAAGTGCAGTAGTCGCCGTGAA
CGTTCTTTTTCGCAACGGGTTTGCCGCCAGAACACAGGTAAGTGCCGTGTGTGGTTCCCGCGGGCCTGGC
CTCTTTACGGGTTATGGCCCTTGCGTGCCTTGAATTACTTCCACCTGGCTGCAGTACGTGATTCTTGATC
CCGAGCTTCGGGTTGGAAGTGGGTGGGAGAGTTCGAGGCCTTGCGCTTAAGGAGCCCCTTCGCCTCGTGC
TTGAGTTGAGGCCTGGCCTGGGCGCTGGGGCCGCCGCGTGCGAATCTGGTGGCACCTTCGCGCCTGTCTC
GCTGCTTTCGATAAGTCTCTAGCCATTTAAAATTTTTGATGACCTGCTGCGACGCTTTTTTTCTGGCAAG
ATAGTCTTGTAAATGCGGGCCAAGATCTGCACACTGGTATTTCGGTTTTTGGGGCCGCGGGCGGCGACGG
GGCCCGTGCGTCCCAGCGCACATGTTCGGCGAGGCGGGGCCTGCGAGCGCGGCCACCGAGAATCGGACGG
GGGTAGTCTCAAGCTGGCCGGCCTGCTCTGGTGCCTGGCCTCGCGCCGCCGTGTATCGCCCCGCCCTGGG
CGGCAAGGCTGGCCCGGTCGGCACCAGTTGCGTGAGCGGAAAGATGGCCGCTTCCCGGCCCTGCTGCAGG
GAGCTCAAAATGGAGGACGCGGCGCTCGGGAGAGCGGGCGGGTGAGTCACCCACACAAAGGAAAAGGGCC
TTTCCGTCCTCAGCCGTCGCTTCATGTGACTCCACGGAGTACCGGGCGCCGTCCAGGCACCTCGATTAGT
TCTCGAGCTTTTGGAGTACGTCGTCTTTAGGTTGGGGGGAGGGGTTTTATGCGATGGAGTTTCCCCACAC
TGAGTGGGTGGAGACTGAAGTTAGGCCAGCTTGGCACTTGATGTAATTCTCCTTGGAATTTGCCCTTTTT
GAGTTTGGATCTTGGTTCATTCTCAAGCCTCAGACAGTGGTTCAAAGTTTTTTTCTTCCATTTCAGGTGT
CGTGACGTACGGCCACCATGACCGAGTACAAGCCCACGGTGCGCCTCGCCACCCGCGACGACGTCCCCAG
GGCCGTACGCACCCTCGCCGCCGCGTTCGCCGACTACCCCGCCACGCGCCACACCGTCGATCCGGACCGC
CACATCGAGCGGGTCACCGAGCTGCAAGAACTCTTCCTCACGCGCGTCGGGCTCGACATCGGCAAGGTGT
GGGTCGCGGACGACGGCGCCGCCGTGGCGGTCTGGACCACGCCGGAGAGCGTCGAAGCGGGGGCGGTGTT
CGCCGAGATCGGCCCGCGCATGGCCGAGTTGAGCGGTTCCCGGCTGGCCGCGCAGCAACAGATGGAAGGC
CTCCTGGCGCCGCACCGGCCCAAGGAGCCCGCGTGGTTCCTGGCCACCGTCGGAGTCTCGCCCGACCACC
AGGGCAAGGGTCTGGGCAGCGCCGTCGTGCTCCCCGGAGTGGAGGCGGCCGAGCGCGCCGGGGTGCCCGC
CTTCCTGGAGACCTCCGCGCCCCGCAACCTCCCCTTCTACGAGCGGCTCGGCTTCACCGTCACCGCCGAC
GTCGAGGTGCCCGAAGGACCGCGCACCTGGTGCATGACCCGCAAGCCCGGTGCCTGAACGCGTTAAGTCG
ACAATCAACCTCTGGATTACAAAATTTGTGAAAGATTGACTGGTATTCTTAACTATGTTGCTCCTTTTAC
GCTATGTGGATACGCTGCTTTAATGCCTTTGTATCATGCTATTGCTTCCCGTATGGCTTTCATTTTCTCC
TCCTTGTATAAATCCTGGTTGCTGTCTCTTTATGAGGAGTTGTGGCCCGTTGTCAGGCAACGTGGCGTGG
TGTGCACTGTGTTTGCTGACGCAACCCCCACTGGTTGGGGCATTGCCACCACCTGTCAGCTCCTTTCCGG
GACTTTCGCTTTCCCCCTCCCTATTGCCACGGCGGAACTCATCGCCGCCTGCCTTGCCCGCTGCTGGACA
GGGGCTCGGCTGTTGGGCACTGACAATTCCGTGGTGTTGTCGGGGAAATCATCGTCCTTTCCTTGGCTGC
TCGCCTGTGTTGCCACCTGGATTCTGCGCGGGACGTCCTTCTGCTACGTCCCTTCGGCCCTCAATCCAGC
GGACCTTCCTTCCCGCGGCCTGCTGCCGGCTCTGCGGCCTCTTCCGCGTCTTCGCCTTCGCCCTCAGACG
AGTCGGATCTCCCTTTGGGCCGCCTCCCCGCGTCGACTTTAAGACCAATGACTTACAAGGCAGCTGTAGA
TCTTAGCCACTTTTTAAAAGAAAAGGGGGGACTGGAAGGGCTAATTCACTCCCAACGAAGACAAGATCTG
CTTTTTGCTTGTACTGGGTCTCTCTGGTTAGACCAGATCTGAGCCTGGGAGCTCTCTGGCTAACTAGGGA
ACCCACTGCTTAAGCCTCAATAAAGCTTGCCTTGAGTGCTTCAAGTAGTGTGTGCCCGTCTGTTGTGTGA
CTCTGGTAACTAGAGATCCCTCAGACCCTTTTAGTCAGTGTGGAAAATCTCTAGCAGTACGTATAGTAGT
TCATGTCATCTTATTATTCAGTATTTATAACTTGCAAAGAAATGAATATCAGAGAGTGAGAGGAACTTGT
TTATTGCAGCTTATAATGGTTACAAATAAAGCAATAGCATCACAAATTTCACAAATAAAGCATTTTTTTC
ACTGCATTCTAGTTGTGGTTTGTCCAAACTCATCAATGTATCTTATCATGTCTGGCTCTAGCTATCCCGC
CCCTAACTCCGCCCATCCCGCCCCTAACTCCGCCCAGTTCCGCCCATTCTCCGCCCCATGGCTGACTAAT
TTTTTTTATTTATGCAGAGGCCGAGGCCGCCTCGGCCTCTGAGCTATTCCAGAAGTAGTGAGGAGGCTTT
TTTGGAGGCCTAGGGACGTACCCAATTCGCCCTATAGTGAGTCGTATTACGCGCGCTCACTGGCCGTCGT
TTTACAACGTCGTGACTGGGAAAACCCTGGCGTTACCCAACTTAATCGCCTTGCAGCACATCCCCCTTTC
GCCAGCTGGCGTAATAGCGAAGAGGCCCGCACCGATCGCCCTTCCCAACAGTTGCGCAGCCTGAATGGCG
AATGGG
[124 nt withheld, positions 3367-3490]
C
[91 nt withheld, positions 3492-3582]
A
[49 nt withheld, positions 3584-3632]
CCTTTGACGTTGGAGTCCACGTTCTTT
[37 nt withheld, positions 3660-3696]
ACCCTATCTCGGTCTATTCTTTTGATTTATAAGGGATTTTGCCGATTTCGGCCTATTGGTTAAAAAATGA
GCTGATTTAACAAAAATTTAACGCGAATTTTAACAAAATATTAACGCTTACAATTTAGGTGGCACTTTTC
GGGGAAATGTGCGCGGAACCCCTATTTGTTTATTTTTCTAAATACATTCAAATATGTATCCGCTCATGAG
ACAATAACCCTGATAAATGCTTCAATAATATTGAAAAAGGAAGAGTATGAGTATTCAACATTTCCGTGTC
GCCCTTATTCCCTTTTTTGCGGCATTTTGCCTTCCTGTTTTTGCTCACCCAGAAACGCTGGTGAAAGTAA
AAGATGCTGAAGATCAGTTGGGTGCACGAGTGGGTTACATCGAACTGGATCTCAACAGCGGTAAGATCCT
TGAGAGTTTTCGCCCCGAAGAACGTTTTCCAATGATGAGCACTTTTAAAGTTCTGCTATGTGGCGCGGTA
TTATCCCGTATTGACGCCGGGCAAGAGCAACTCGGTCGCCGCATACACTATTCTCAGAATGACTTGGTTG
AGTACTCACCAGTCACAGAAAAGCATCTTACGGATGGCATGACAGTAAGAGAATTATGCAGTGCTGCCAT
AACCATGAGTGATAACACTGCGGCCAACTTACTTCTGACAACGATCGGAGGACCGAAGGAGCTAACCGCT
TTTTTGCACAACATGGGGGATCATGTAACTCGCCTTGATCGTTGGGAACCGGAGCTGAATGAAGCCATAC
CAAACGACGAGCGTGACACCACGATGCCTGTAGCAATGGCAACAACGTTGCGCAAACTATTAACTGGCGA
ACTACTTACTCTAGCTTCCCGGCAACAATTAATAGACTGGATGGAGGCGGATAAAGTTGCAGGACCACTT
CTGCGCTCGGCCCTTCCGGCTGGCTGGTTTATTGCTGATAAATCTGGAGCCGGTGAGCGTGGGTCTCGCG
GTATCATTGCAGCACTGGGGCCAGATGGTAAGCCCTCCCGTATCGTAGTTATCTACACGACGGGGAGTCA
GGCAACTATGGATGAACGAAATAGACAGATCGCTGAGATAGGTGCCTCACTGATTAAGCATTGGTAACTG
TCAGACCAAGTTTACTCATATATACTTTAGATTGATTTAAAACTTCATTTTTAATTTAAAAGGATCTAGG
TGAAGATCCTTTTTGATAATCTCATGACCAAAATCCCTTAACGTGAGTTTTCGTTCCACTGAGCGTCAGA
CCCCGTAGAAAAGATCAAAGGATCTTCTTGAGATCCTTTTTTTCTGCGCGTAATCTGCTGCTTGCAAACA
AAAAAACCACCGCTACCAGCGGTGGTTTGTTTGCCGGATCAAGAGCTACCAACTCTTTTTCCGAAGGTAA
CTGGCTTCAGCAGAGCGCAGATACCAAATACTGTTCTTCTAGTGTAGCCGTAGTTAGGCCACCACTTCAA
GAACTCTGTAGCACCGCCTACATACCTCGCTCTGCTAATCCTGTTACCAGTGGCTGCTGCCAGTGGCGAT
AAGTCGTGTCTTACCGGGTTGGACTCAAGACGATAGTTACCGGATAAGGCGCAGCGGTCGGGCTGAACGG
GGGGTTCGTGCACACAGCCCAGCTTGGAGCGAACGACCTACACCGAACTGAGATACCTACAGCGTGAGCT
ATGAGAAAGCGCCACGCTTCCCGAAGGGAGAAAGGCGGACAGGTATCCGGTAAGCGGCAGGGTCGGAACA
GGAGAGCGCACGAGGGAGCTTCCAGGGGGAAACGCCTGGTATCTTTATAGTCCTGTCGGGTTTCGCCACC
TCTGACTTGAGCGTCGATTTTTGTGATGCTCGTCAGGGGGGCGGAGCCTATGGAAAAACGCCAGCAACGC
GGCCTTTTTACGGTTCCTGGCCTTTTGCTGGCCTTTTGCTCACATGTTCTTTCCTGCGTTATCCCCTGAT
TCTGTGGATAACCGTATTACCGCCTTTGAGTGAGCTGATACCGCTCGCCGCAGCCGAACGACCGAGCGCA
GCGAGTCAGTGAGCGAGGAAGCGGAAGAGCGCCCAATACGCAAACCGCCTCTCCCCGCGCGTTGGCCGAT
TCATTAATGCAGCTGGCACGACAGGTTTCCCGACTGGAAAGCGGGCAGTGAGCGCAACGCAATTAATGTG
AGTTAGCTCACTCATTAGGCACCCCAGGCTTTACACTTTATGCTTCCGGCTCGTATGTTGTGTGGAATTG
TGAGCGGATAACAATTTCACACAGGAAACAGCTATGACCATGATTACGCCAAGCGCGCAATTAACCCTCA
CTAAAGGGAACAAAAGCTGGAGCTGCAAGCTTAATGTAGTCTTATGCAATACTCTTGTAGTCTTGCAACA
TGGTAACGATGAGTTAGCAACATGCCTTACAAGGAGAGAAAAAGCACCGTGCATGCCGATTGGTGGAAGT
AAGGTGGTACGATCGTGCCTTATTAGGAAGGCAACAGACGGGTCTGACATGGATTGGACGAACCACTGAA
TTGCCGCATTGCAGAGATATTGTATTTAAGTGCCTAGCTCGATACATAAACGGGTCTCTCTGGTTAGACC
AGATCTGAGCCTGGGAGCTCTCTGGCTAACTAGGGAACCCACTGCTTAAGCCTCAATAAAGCTTGCCTTG
AGTGCTTCAAGTAGTGTGTGCCCGTCTGTTGTGTGACTCTGGTAACTAGAGATCCCTCAGACCCTTTTAG
TCAGTGTGGAAAATCTCTAGCAGTGGCGCCCGAACAGGGACTTGAAAGCGAAAGGGAAACCAGAGGAGCT
CTCTCGACGCAGGACTCGGCTTGCTGAAGCGCGCACGGCAAGAGGCGAGGGGCGGCGACTGGTGAGTACG
CCAAAAATTTTGACTAGCGGAGGCTAGAAGGAGAGAGATGGGTGCGAGAGCGTCAGTATTAAGCGGGGGA
GAATTAGATCGCGATGGGAAAAAATTCGGTTAAGGCCAGGGGGAAAGAAAAAATATAAATTAAAACATAT
AGTATGGGCAAGCAGGGAGCTAGAACGATTCGCAGTTAATCCTGGCCTGTTAGAAACATCAGAAGGCTGT
AGACAAATACTGGGACAGCTACAACCATCCCTTCAGACAGGATCAGAAGAACTTAGATCATTATATAATA
CAGTAGCAACCCTCTATTGTGTGCATCAAAGGATAGAGATAAAAGACACCAAGGAAGCTTTAGACAAGAT
AGAGGAAGAGCAAAACAAAAGTAAGACCACCGCACAGCAAGCGGCCGCTGATCTTCAGACCTGGAGGAGG
AGATATGAGGGACAATTGGAGAAGTGAATTATATAAATATAAAGTAGTAAAAATTGAACCATTAGGAGTA
GCACCCACCAAGGCAAAGAGAAGAGTGGTGCAGAGAGAAAAAAGAGCAGTGGGAATAGGAGCTTTGTTCC
TTGGGTTCTTGGGAGCAGCAGGAAGCACTATGGGCGCAGCGTCAATGACGCTGACGGTACAGGCCAGACA
ATTATTGTCTGGTATAGTGCAGCAGCAGAACAATTTGCTGAGGGCTATTGAGGCGCAACAGCATCTGTTG
CAACTCACAGTCTGGGGCATCAAGCAGCTCCAGGCAAGAATCCTGGCTGTGGAAAGATACCTAAAGGATC
AACAGCTCCTGGGGATTTGGGGTTGCTCTGGAAAACTCATTTGCACCACTGCTGTGCCTTGGAATGCTAG
TTGGAGTAATAAATCTCTGGAACAGATTTGGAATCACACGACCTGGATGGAGTGGGACAGAGAAATTAAC
AATTACACAAGCTTAATACACTCCTTAATTGAAGAATCGCAAAACCAGCAAGAAAAGAATGAACAAGAAT
TATTGGAATTAGATAAATGGGCAAGTTTGTGGAATTGGTTTAACATAACAAATTGGCTGTGGTATATAAA
ATTATTCATAATGATAGTAGGAGGCTTGGTAGGTTTAAGAATAGTTTTTGCTGTACTTTCTATAGTGAAT
AGAGTTAGGCAGGGATATTCACCATTATCGTTTCAGACCCACCTCCCAACCCCGAGGGGACCCAGAGAGG
GCCTATTTCCCATGATTCCTTCATATTTGCATATACGATACAAGGCTGTTAGAGAGATAATTAGAATTAA
TTTGACTGTAAACACAAAGATATTAGTACAAAATACGTGACGTAGAAAGTAATAATTTCTTGGGTAGTTT
GCAGTTTTAAAATTATGTTTTAAAATGGACTATCATATGCTTACCGTAACTTGAAAGTATTTCGATTTCT
TGGCTTTATATATCTTGTGGAAAGGACGAAACACCGTCATGCCATCAACTTGACGCGTTTTAGAGCTAGA
AATAGCAAGTTAAAATAAGGCTAGTCCGTTATCAACTTGAAAAAGTGGCACCGAGTCGGTGCTTTTTTAA
GCTTGGCGTAACTAGATCTTGAGACAAATGGCAGTATTCATCCACAATTTTAAAAGAAAAGGGGGGATTG
GGGGGTACAGTGCAGGGGAAAGAATAGTAGACATAATAGCAACAGACATACAAACTAAAGAATTACAAAA
ACAAATTACAAAAATTCAAAATTTTCGGGTTTATTACAGGGACAGCAGAGATCCACTTTGGCGCCGGCTC
GAGGGGG
