>Addgene plasmid #76179 | NTRK3 gRNA (BRDN0001145045) | depositor partial sequence | sequence record 143639 | Target Sequence
TCATGCCATCAACTTGACGC
