>Addgene plasmid #76179 | NTRK3 gRNA (BRDN0001145045) | addgene partial sequence | sequence record 185337 | hU6-F
AGAAAGTAATAATTTCTTGGGTAGTTTGCAGTTTTAAAATTATGTTTTAAAATGGACTATCATATGCTTA
CCGTAACTTGAAAGTATTTCGATTTCTTGGCTTTATATATCTTGTGGAAAGGACGAAACACCGTCATGCC
ATCAACTTGACGCGTTTTAGAGCTAGAAATAGCAAGTTAAAATAAGGCTAGTCCGTTATCAACTTGAAAA
AGTGGCACCGAGTCGGTGCTTTTTTAAGCTTGGCGTAACTAGATCTTGAGACAAATGGCAGTATTCATCC
ACAATTTTAAAAGAAAAGGGGGGATTGGGGGGTACAGTGCAGGGGAAAGAATAGTAGACATAATAGCAAC
AGACATACAAACTAAAGAATTACAAAAACAAATTACAAAAATTCAAAATTTTCGGGTTTATTACAGGGAC
AGCAGAGATCCACTTTGGCGCCGGCTCGAGGGGGCCCGGGTGCAAAGATGGATAAAGTTTTAAACAGAGA
GGAATCTTTGCAGCTAATGGACCTTCTAGGTCTTGAAAGGAGTGGGAATTGGCTCCGGTGCCCGTCAGTG
GGCAGAGCGC
